Addgene plasmid #63605: pX330A_FokI-1x5
Purpose: Expresses FokI-dCas9 and gRNA
Depositing lab: Takashi Yamamoto. Depositing organization: Hiroshima University. Publication: Production of knockout mice by DNA microinjection of various CRISPR/Cas9 vectors into freeze-thawed fertilized oocytes. Nakagawa Y, Sakuma T, Sakamoto T, Ohmuraya M, Nakagata N, Yamamoto T. BMC Biotechnol. 2015 May 22;15(1):33. 10.1186/s12896-015-0144-x PubMed 25997509.
Backbone
  Vector backbone: pUC ori vector
  Vector type: Mammalian Expression, CRISPR
Growth in bacteria
  Bacterial resistance: Ampicillin, 100 μg/mL
  Growth temperature: 37°C
  Growth strain: Stbl3
  Copy number: High Copy
Gene/Insert
  Gene/Insert name: FokI-dCas9
  Species: S. pyogenes and F. okeanokoites
  Promoter: CBh
  Cloning method: Unknown
  Sequencing primers: 5′ T7 (TAATACGACTCACTATAGGG)
Resource information
  A portion of this plasmid was derived from a plasmid made by: Feng Zhang
Terms and licenses: Academic/Nonprofit Terms; Industry Terms: Not Available to Industry
How to cite: pX330A_FokI-1x5 was a gift from Takashi Yamamoto (Addgene plasmid # 63605 ; http://n2t.net/addgene:63605 ; RRID:Addgene_63605)
