[The description below was written by a language model from this plasmid's Addgene catalogue record and pLannotate feature annotations shown in this document.]
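Description:
pX330A_FokI-1x5 is a mammalian expression CRISPR plasmid, partly derived from the pX330 lineage, that delivers both a FokI-dCas9 fusion nuclease and a guide RNA from a single vector. It is propagated in E. coli on a high-copy pUC-type origin with ampicillin selection through the β-lactamase gene. The annotation also picks up an M13/f1 phage origin, a single AAV2 ITR and small bom and rop fragments, which appear to be leftovers of the parental backbone rather than functional parts of the design.

The protein cassette is driven by the CBh promoter, annotated here as its components: a CMV enhancer, the chicken β-actin promoter and a hybrid CBA/MVM intron. It encodes a fragment of the FokI endonuclease from Flavobacterium (Planomicrobium) okeanokoites fused upstream of Streptococcus pyogenes Cas9. The feature table explicitly notes the D10A mutation in the N-terminal portion, while the catalogue describes the whole protein as catalytically dead dCas9. A C-terminal nucleoplasmin NLS directs nuclear import, and a bGH poly(A) signal ends the transcript. Because FokI cleaves only as a dimer, such fusions generally require two guides binding adjacent sites, which raises targeting specificity.

A human U6 Pol III promoter precedes an S. pyogenes gRNA scaffold; the record does not describe any specific target spacer. Downstream lie a second partial scaffold and a lacZα/lac promoter/MCS segment flanked by T7 and T3 promoters. This arrangement may relate to assembling further guide cassettes, as the "1x5" name hints, though the record does not explain it. The associated publication concerns producing knockout mice by microinjecting CRISPR/Cas9 vector DNA into freeze-thawed fertilized oocytes.
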