Features (pLannotate 1.2.2; 27 found; start..end, strand, type, name):
      8..293     +  enhancer       CMV enhancer: human cytomegalovirus immediate early enhancer; contains an 18-bp deletion relative to the standard CMV enhancer
    295..572     +  promoter       chicken β-actin promoter: No description available
    573..801     +  intron         hybrid intron: hybrid between chicken β-actin (CBA) and minute virus of mice (MMV) introns (Gray et al., 2011)
    834..1436    +  CDS            fokIR (fragment): T2F1_PLAOK - Also known as rfoKI. Experimental evidence at protein level: Swiss-Prot protein existence level 1. Recognizes the double-stranded sequence 5'-GGATG-3'/3'-CATCC- 5' and cleaves respectively 14 bases after G-1 and 13 bases before C-1. From Planomicrobium okeanokoites (Planococcus okeanokoites) (Flavobacterium okeanokoites).
   1452..3053    +  CDS            dCas9(N): N-terminal portion of catalytically inactive Streptococcus pyogenes dCas9 carrying the D10A mutation (Zetsche et al., 2015)
   3054..5552    +  CDS            Cas9(C): C-terminal portion of Streptococcus pyogenes Cas9 (Zetsche et al., 2015)
   5553..5600    +  CDS            nucleoplasmin NLS: bipartite nuclear localization signal from nucleoplasmin
   5634..5745    +  polyA_signal   bGH poly(A) signal: bovine growth hormone polyadenylation signal
   5850..5990    +  repeat_region  AAV2 ITR: inverted terminal repeat of adeno-associated virus serotype 2 inverted
   5995..6046    -  misc_feature   bom (fragment): basis of mobility region from pBR322
   6065..6445    +  rep_origin     M13 ori (sequence partly withheld): M13 bacteriophage origin of replication; arrow indicates direction of (+) strand synthesis
   6521..6570    -  misc_feature   bom (fragment): basis of mobility region from pBR322
   6672..6707    -  CDS            rop (fragment): Rop protein, which maintains plasmids at low copy number; rop
   6802..6906    +  promoter       AmpR promoter: bla
   6907..7767    +  CDS            AmpR: β-lactamase; bla; confers resistance to ampicillin, carbenicillin, and related antibiotics
   7938..8526    +  rep_origin     ori: high-copy-number ColE1/pMB1/pBR322/pUC origin of replication
   8588..8828    +  promoter       U6 promoter: RNA polymerase III promoter for human U6 snRNA
   8855..8930    +  misc_RNA       gRNA scaffold: guide RNA scaffold for the Streptococcus pyogenes CRISPR/Cas9 system
   8937..8980    +  misc_RNA       gRNA scaffold (fragment): guide RNA scaffold for the Streptococcus pyogenes CRISPR/Cas9 system
   9026..9044    -  rep_origin     f1 ori (fragment): f1 bacteriophage origin of replication; arrow indicates direction of (+) strand synthesis
   9049..9204    -  CDS            lacZα (fragment): LacZα fragment of β-galactosidase; lacZ fragment
   9212..9230    +  promoter       T7 promoter: promoter for bacteriophage T7 RNA polymerase
   9239..9262    -  misc_feature   MCS (fragment): pBluescript multiple cloning site
   9278..9296    -  promoter       T3 promoter: promoter for bacteriophage T3 RNA polymerase
   9341..9357    -  protein_bind   lac operator: The lac repressor binds to the lac operator to inhibit transcription in E. coli. This inhibition can be relieved by adding lactose or isopropyl-β-D-thiogalactopyranoside (IPTG). lac repressor encoded by lacI
   9365..9395    -  promoter       lac promoter: promoter for the E. coli lac operon
   9410..9431    -  protein_bind   CAP binding site: CAP binding activates transcription in the presence of cAMP. E. coli catabolite activator protein
>Addgene plasmid #63605 | pX330A_FokI-1x5 | depositor full sequence | sequence record 105860 | pX330A_FokI-1x5 sequence 9474 bps
AGGTACCCGTTACATAACTTACGGTAAATGGCCCGCCTGGCTGACCGCCCAACGACCCCCGCCCATTGAC
GTCAATAGTAACGCCAATAGGGACTTTCCATTGACGTCAATGGGTGGAGTATTTACGGTAAACTGCCCAC
TTGGCAGTACATCAAGTGTATCATATGCCAAGTACGCCCCCTATTGACGTCAATGACGGTAAATGGCCCG
CCTGGCATTGTGCCCAGTACATGACCTTATGGGACTTTCCTACTTGGCAGTACATCTACGTATTAGTCAT
CGCTATTACCATGGTCGAGGTGAGCCCCACGTTCTGCTTCACTCTCCCCATCTCCCCCCCCTCCCCACCC
CCAATTTTGTATTTATTTATTTTTTAATTATTTTGTGCAGCGATGGGGGCGGGGGGGGGGGGGGGGCGCG
CGCCAGGCGGGGCGGGGCGGGGCGAGGGGCGGGGCGGGGCGAGGCGGAGAGGTGCGGCGGCAGCCAATCA
GAGCGGCGCGCTCCGAAAGTTTCCTTTTATGGCGAGGCGGCGGCGGCGGCGGCCCTATAAAAAGCGAAGC
GCGCGGCGGGCGGGAGTCGCTGCGACGCTGCCTTCGCCCCGTGCCCCGCTCCGCCGCCGCCTCGCGCCGC
CCGCCCCGGCTCTGACTGACCGCGTTACTCCCACAGGTGAGCGGGCGGGACGGCCCTTCTCCTCCGGGCT
GTAATTAGCTGAGCAAGAGGTAAGGGTTTAAGGGATGGTTGGTTGGTGGGGTATTAATGTTTAATTACCT
GGAGCACCTGCCTGAAATCACTTTTTTTCAGGTTGGACCGGTGCCACCATGCCTAAGAAGAAGCGGAAGG
TGAGCTCCCAACTCGTGAAGAGTGAACTTGAGGAGAAAAAGTCGGAGCTGCGGCACAAATTGAAATACGT
ACCGCATGAATACATCGAACTTATCGAAATTGCTAGGAACTCGACTCAAGACAGAATCCTTGAGATGAAG
GTAATGGAGTTCTTTATGAAGGTTTATGGATACCGAGGGAAGCATCTCGGTGGATCACGAAAACCCGACG
GAGCAATCTATACGGTGGGGAGCCCGATTGATTACGGAGTGATCGTCGACACGAAAGCCTACAGCGGTGG
GTACAATCTTCCCATCGGGCAGGCAGATGAGATGCAACGTTATGTCGAAGAAAATCAGACCAGGAACAAA
CACATCAATCCAAATGAGTGGTGGAAAGTGTATCCTTCATCAGTGACCGAGTTTAAGTTTTTGTTTGTCT
CTGGGCATTTCAAAGGCAACTATAAGGCCCAGCTCACACGGTTGAATCACATTACGAACTGCAATGGTGC
GGTTTTGTCCGTAGAGGAACTGCTCATTGGTGGAGAAATGATCAAAGCGGGAACTCTGACACTGGAAGAA
GTCAGACGCAAGTTTAACAATGGCGAGATCAATTTCGGTGGCGGTGGATCCGACAAGAAGTACAGCATCG
GCCTGGCCATCGGCACCAACTCTGTGGGCTGGGCCGTGATCACCGACGAGTACAAGGTGCCCAGCAAGAA
ATTCAAGGTGCTGGGCAACACCGACCGGCACAGCATCAAGAAGAACCTGATCGGAGCCCTGCTGTTCGAC
AGCGGCGAAACAGCCGAGGCCACCCGGCTGAAGAGAACCGCCAGAAGAAGATACACCAGACGGAAGAACC
GGATCTGCTATCTGCAAGAGATCTTCAGCAACGAGATGGCCAAGGTGGACGACAGCTTCTTCCACAGACT
GGAAGAGTCCTTCCTGGTGGAAGAGGATAAGAAGCACGAGCGGCACCCCATCTTCGGCAACATCGTGGAC
GAGGTGGCCTACCACGAGAAGTACCCCACCATCTACCACCTGAGAAAGAAACTGGTGGACAGCACCGACA
AGGCCGACCTGCGGCTGATCTATCTGGCCCTGGCCCACATGATCAAGTTCCGGGGCCACTTCCTGATCGA
GGGCGACCTGAACCCCGACAACAGCGACGTGGACAAGCTGTTCATCCAGCTGGTGCAGACCTACAACCAG
CTGTTCGAGGAAAACCCCATCAACGCCAGCGGCGTGGACGCCAAGGCCATCCTGTCTGCCAGACTGAGCA
AGAGCAGACGGCTGGAAAATCTGATCGCCCAGCTGCCCGGCGAGAAGAAGAATGGCCTGTTCGGAAACCT
GATTGCCCTGAGCCTGGGCCTGACCCCCAACTTCAAGAGCAACTTCGACCTGGCCGAGGATGCCAAACTG
CAGCTGAGCAAGGACACCTACGACGACGACCTGGACAACCTGCTGGCCCAGATCGGCGACCAGTACGCCG
ACCTGTTTCTGGCCGCCAAGAACCTGTCCGACGCCATCCTGCTGAGCGACATCCTGAGAGTGAACACCGA
GATCACCAAGGCCCCCCTGAGCGCCTCTATGATCAAGAGATACGACGAGCACCACCAGGACCTGACCCTG
CTGAAAGCTCTCGTGCGGCAGCAGCTGCCTGAGAAGTACAAAGAGATTTTCTTCGACCAGAGCAAGAACG
GCTACGCCGGCTACATTGACGGCGGAGCCAGCCAGGAAGAGTTCTACAAGTTCATCAAGCCCATCCTGGA
AAAGATGGACGGCACCGAGGAACTGCTCGTGAAGCTGAACAGAGAGGACCTGCTGCGGAAGCAGCGGACC
TTCGACAACGGCAGCATCCCCCACCAGATCCACCTGGGAGAGCTGCACGCCATTCTGCGGCGGCAGGAAG
ATTTTTACCCATTCCTGAAGGACAACCGGGAAAAGATCGAGAAGATCCTGACCTTCCGCATCCCCTACTA
CGTGGGCCCTCTGGCCAGGGGAAACAGCAGATTCGCCTGGATGACCAGAAAGAGCGAGGAAACCATCACC
CCCTGGAACTTCGAGGAAGTGGTGGACAAGGGCGCTTCCGCCCAGAGCTTCATCGAGCGGATGACCAACT
TCGATAAGAACCTGCCCAACGAGAAGGTGCTGCCCAAGCACAGCCTGCTGTACGAGTACTTCACCGTGTA
TAACGAGCTGACCAAAGTGAAATACGTGACCGAGGGAATGAGAAAGCCCGCCTTCCTGAGCGGCGAGCAG
AAAAAGGCCATCGTGGACCTGCTGTTCAAGACCAACCGGAAAGTGACCGTGAAGCAGCTGAAAGAGGACT
ACTTCAAGAAAATCGAGTGCTTCGACTCCGTGGAAATCTCCGGCGTGGAAGATCGGTTCAACGCCTCCCT
GGGCACATACCACGATCTGCTGAAAATTATCAAGGACAAGGACTTCCTGGACAATGAGGAAAACGAGGAC
ATTCTGGAAGATATCGTGCTGACCCTGACACTGTTTGAGGACAGAGAGATGATCGAGGAACGGCTGAAAA
CCTATGCCCACCTGTTCGACGACAAAGTGATGAAGCAGCTGAAGCGGCGGAGATACACCGGCTGGGGCAG
GCTGAGCCGGAAGCTGATCAACGGCATCCGGGACAAGCAGTCCGGCAAGACAATCCTGGATTTCCTGAAG
TCCGACGGCTTCGCCAACAGAAACTTCATGCAGCTGATCCACGACGACAGCCTGACCTTTAAAGAGGACA
TCCAGAAAGCCCAGGTGTCCGGCCAGGGCGATAGCCTGCACGAGCACATTGCCAATCTGGCCGGCAGCCC
CGCCATTAAGAAGGGCATCCTGCAGACAGTGAAGGTGGTGGACGAGCTCGTGAAAGTGATGGGCCGGCAC
AAGCCCGAGAACATCGTGATCGAAATGGCCAGAGAGAACCAGACCACCCAGAAGGGACAGAAGAACAGCC
GCGAGAGAATGAAGCGGATCGAAGAGGGCATCAAAGAGCTGGGCAGCCAGATCCTGAAAGAACACCCCGT
GGAAAACACCCAGCTGCAGAACGAGAAGCTGTACCTGTACTACCTGCAGAATGGGCGGGATATGTACGTG
GACCAGGAACTGGACATCAACCGGCTGTCCGACTACGATGTGGACGCCATCGTGCCTCAGAGCTTTCTGA
AGGACGACTCCATCGACAACAAGGTGCTGACCAGAAGCGACAAGAACCGGGGCAAGAGCGACAACGTGCC
CTCCGAAGAGGTCGTGAAGAAGATGAAGAACTACTGGCGGCAGCTGCTGAACGCCAAGCTGATTACCCAG
AGAAAGTTCGACAATCTGACCAAGGCCGAGAGAGGCGGCCTGAGCGAACTGGATAAGGCCGGCTTCATCA
AGAGACAGCTGGTGGAAACCCGGCAGATCACAAAGCACGTGGCACAGATCCTGGACTCCCGGATGAACAC
TAAGTACGACGAGAATGACAAGCTGATCCGGGAAGTGAAAGTGATCACCCTGAAGTCCAAGCTGGTGTCC
GATTTCCGGAAGGATTTCCAGTTTTACAAAGTGCGCGAGATCAACAACTACCACCACGCCCACGACGCCT
ACCTGAACGCCGTCGTGGGAACCGCCCTGATCAAAAAGTACCCTAAGCTGGAAAGCGAGTTCGTGTACGG
CGACTACAAGGTGTACGACGTGCGGAAGATGATCGCCAAGAGCGAGCAGGAAATCGGCAAGGCTACCGCC
AAGTACTTCTTCTACAGCAACATCATGAACTTTTTCAAGACCGAGATTACCCTGGCCAACGGCGAGATCC
GGAAGCGGCCTCTGATCGAGACAAACGGCGAAACCGGGGAGATCGTGTGGGATAAGGGCCGGGATTTTGC
CACCGTGCGGAAAGTGCTGAGCATGCCCCAAGTGAATATCGTGAAAAAGACCGAGGTGCAGACAGGCGGC
TTCAGCAAAGAGTCTATCCTGCCCAAGAGGAACAGCGATAAGCTGATCGCCAGAAAGAAGGACTGGGACC
CTAAGAAGTACGGCGGCTTCGACAGCCCCACCGTGGCCTATTCTGTGCTGGTGGTGGCCAAAGTGGAAAA
GGGCAAGTCCAAGAAACTGAAGAGTGTGAAAGAGCTGCTGGGGATCACCATCATGGAAAGAAGCAGCTTC
GAGAAGAATCCCATCGACTTTCTGGAAGCCAAGGGCTACAAAGAAGTGAAAAAGGACCTGATCATCAAGC
TGCCTAAGTACTCCCTGTTCGAGCTGGAAAACGGCCGGAAGAGAATGCTGGCCTCTGCCGGCGAACTGCA
GAAGGGAAACGAACTGGCCCTGCCCTCCAAATATGTGAACTTCCTGTACCTGGCCAGCCACTATGAGAAG
CTGAAGGGCTCCCCCGAGGATAATGAGCAGAAACAGCTGTTTGTGGAACAGCACAAGCACTACCTGGACG
AGATCATCGAGCAGATCAGCGAGTTCTCCAAGAGAGTGATCCTGGCCGACGCTAATCTGGACAAAGTGCT
GTCCGCCTACAACAAGCACCGGGATAAGCCCATCAGAGAGCAGGCCGAGAATATCATCCACCTGTTTACC
CTGACCAATCTGGGAGCCCCTGCCGCCTTCAAGTACTTTGACACCACCATCGACCGGAAGAGGTACACCA
GCACCAAAGAGGTGCTGGACGCCACCCTGATCCACCAGAGCATCACCGGCCTGTACGAGACACGGATCGA
CCTGTCTCAGCTGGGAGGCGACAAAAGGCCGGCGGCCACGAAAAAGGCCGGCCAGGCAAAAAAGAAAAAG
TAAGAATTCCTAGAGCTCGCTGATCAGCCTCGACTGTGCCTTCTAGTTGCCAGCCATCTGTTGTTTGCCC
CTCCCCCGTGCCTTCCTTGACCCTGGAAGGTGCCACTCCCACTGTCCTTTCCTAATAAAATGAGGAAATT
GCATCGCATTGTCTGAGTAGGTGTCATTCTATTCTGGGGGGTGGGGTGGGGCAGGACAGCAAGGGGGAGG
ATTGGGAAGAGAATAGCAGGCATGCTGGGGAGCGGCCGCAGGAACCCCTAGTGATGGAGTTGGCCACTCC
CTCTCTGCGCGCTCGCTCGCTCACTGAGGCCGGGCGACCAAAGGTCGCCCGACGCCCGGGCTTTGCCCGG
GCGGCCTCAGTGAGCGAGCGAGCGCGCAGCTGCCTGCAGGGGCGCCTGATGCGGTATTTTCTCCTTACGC
ATCTGTGCGGTATTTCACACCGCATA
[142 nt withheld, positions 6047-6188]
C
[141 nt withheld, positions 6190-6330]
CCTTTGACGTTGGAGTCCACGTTCTTT
[37 nt withheld, positions 6358-6394]
ACCCTATCTCGGGCTATTCTTTTGATTTATAAGGGATTTTGCCGATTTCGGCCTATTGGTTAAAAAATGA
GCTGATTTAACAAAAATTTAACGCGAATTTTAACAAAATATTAACGTTTACAATTTTATGGTGCACTCTC
AGTACAATCTGCTCTGATGCCGCATAGTTAAGCCAGCCCCGACACCCGCCAACACCCGCTGACGCGCCCT
GACGGGCTTGTCTGCTCCCGGCATCCGCTTACAGACAAGCTGTGACCGTCTCCGGGAGCTGCATGTGTCA
GAGGTTTTCACCGTCATCACCGAAACGCGCGAGACGAAAGGGCCTCGTGATACGCCTATTTTTATAGGTT
AATGTCATGATAATAATGGTTTCTTAGACGTCAGGTGGCACTTTTCGGGGAAATGTGCGCGGAACCCCTA
TTTGTTTATTTTTCTAAATACATTCAAATATGTATCCGCTCATGAGACAATAACCCTGATAAATGCTTCA
ATAATATTGAAAAAGGAAGAGTATGAGTATTCAACATTTCCGTGTCGCCCTTATTCCCTTTTTTGCGGCA
TTTTGCCTTCCTGTTTTTGCTCACCCAGAAACGCTGGTGAAAGTAAAAGATGCTGAAGATCAGTTGGGTG
CACGAGTGGGTTACATCGAACTGGATCTCAACAGCGGTAAGATCCTTGAGAGTTTTCGCCCCGAAGAACG
TTTTCCAATGATGAGCACTTTTAAAGTTCTGCTATGTGGCGCGGTATTATCCCGTATTGACGCCGGGCAA
GAGCAACTCGGTCGCCGCATACACTATTCTCAGAATGACTTGGTTGAGTACTCACCAGTCACAGAAAAGC
ATCTTACGGATGGCATGACAGTAAGAGAATTATGCAGTGCTGCCATAACCATGAGTGATAACACTGCGGC
CAACTTACTTCTGACAACGATCGGAGGACCGAAGGAGCTAACCGCTTTTTTGCACAACATGGGGGATCAT
GTAACTCGCCTTGATCGTTGGGAACCGGAGCTGAATGAAGCCATACCAAACGACGAGCGTGACACCACGA
TGCCTGTAGCAATGGCAACAACGTTGCGCAAACTATTAACTGGCGAACTACTTACTCTAGCTTCCCGGCA
ACAATTAATAGACTGGATGGAGGCGGATAAAGTTGCAGGACCACTTCTGCGCTCGGCCCTTCCGGCTGGC
TGGTTTATTGCTGATAAATCTGGAGCCGGTGAGCGTGGAAGCCGCGGTATCATTGCAGCACTGGGGCCAG
ATGGTAAGCCCTCCCGTATCGTAGTTATCTACACGACGGGGAGTCAGGCAACTATGGATGAACGAAATAG
ACAGATCGCTGAGATAGGTGCCTCACTGATTAAGCATTGGTAACTGTCAGACCAAGTTTACTCATATATA
CTTTAGATTGATTTAAAACTTCATTTTTAATTTAAAAGGATCTAGGTGAAGATCCTTTTTGATAATCTCA
TGACCAAAATCCCTTAACGTGAGTTTTCGTTCCACTGAGCGTCAGACCCCGTAGAAAAGATCAAAGGATC
TTCTTGAGATCCTTTTTTTCTGCGCGTAATCTGCTGCTTGCAAACAAAAAAACCACCGCTACCAGCGGTG
GTTTGTTTGCCGGATCAAGAGCTACCAACTCTTTTTCCGAAGGTAACTGGCTTCAGCAGAGCGCAGATAC
CAAATACTGTCCTTCTAGTGTAGCCGTAGTTAGGCCACCACTTCAAGAACTCTGTAGCACCGCCTACATA
CCTCGCTCTGCTAATCCTGTTACCAGTGGCTGCTGCCAGTGGCGATAAGTCGTGTCTTACCGGGTTGGAC
TCAAGACGATAGTTACCGGATAAGGCGCAGCGGTCGGGCTGAACGGGGGGTTCGTGCACACAGCCCAGCT
TGGAGCGAACGACCTACACCGAACTGAGATACCTACAGCGTGAGCTATGAGAAAGCGCCACGCTTCCCGA
AGGGAGAAAGGCGGACAGGTATCCGGTAAGCGGCAGGGTCGGAACAGGAGAGCGCACGAGGGAGCTTCCA
GGGGGAAACGCCTGGTATCTTTATAGTCCTGTCGGGTTTCGCCACCTCTGACTTGAGCGTCGATTTTTGT
GATGCTCGTCAGGGGGGCGGAGCCTATGGAAAAACGCCAGCAACGCGGCCTTTTTACGGTTCCTGGCCTT
TTGCTGGCCTTTTGCTCACATGTGAGGGCCTATTTCCCATGATTCCTTCATATTTGCATATACGATACAA
GGCTGTTAGAGAGATAATTGGAATTAATTTGACTGTAAACACAAAGATATTAGTACAAAATACGTGACGT
AGAAAGTAATAATTTCTTGGGTAGTTTGCAGTTTTAAAATTATGTTTTAAAATGGACTATCATATGCTTA
CCGTAACTTGAAAGTATTTCGATTTCTTGGCTTTATATATCTTGTGGAAAGGACGAAACACCGGGTCTTC
GAGAAGACCTGTTTTAGAGCTAGAAATAGCAAGTTAAAATAAGGCTAGTCCGTTATCAACTTGAAAAAGT
GGCACCGAGTCGGTGCTTTTTTGTTTTAGAGCTAGAAATAGCAAGTTAAAATAAGGCTAGTCCGTTTTTA
GCGCGTGCGCCAATTCTGCAGACAAATGGCTCTAGAGACCGGCGCCGCTACAGGGCGCGTCCCATTCGCC
ATTCAGGCTGCGCAACTGTTGGGAAGGGCGATCGGTGCGGGCCTCTTCGCTATTACGCCAGCTGGCGAAA
GGGGGATGTGCTGCAAGGCGATTAAGTTGGGTAACGCCAGGGTTTTCCCAGTCACGACGTTGTAAAACGA
CGGCCAGTGAGCGCGCGTAATACGACTCACTATAGGGCGAATTGGGTACCGGGCCCCCCCTCGAGGTCCT
CCAGCTTTTGTTCCCTTTAGTGAGGGTTAATTGCGCGCTTGGCGTAATCATGGTCATAGCTGTTTCCTGT
GTGAAATTGTTATCCGCTCACAATTCCACACAACATACGAGCCGGAAGCATAAAGTGTAAAGCCTGGGGT
GCCTAATGAGTGAGCTAACTCACATTAATTGCGTTGCGCTCACTGCCCGCTTTCCACCGGTGGTCTCTAG
