>Addgene plasmid #63605 | pX330A_FokI-1x5 | addgene partial sequence | sequence record 113816 | M13pUC-Fwd 5'-CCCAGTCACGACGTTGTAAAACG-3'
ACTCACTATAGGGCGAATTGGGTACCGGGCCCCCCCTCGAGGTCCTCCAGCTTTTGTTCCCTTTAGTGAG
GGTTAATTGCGCGCTTGGCGTAATCATGGTCATAGCTGTTTCCTGTGTGAAATTGTTATCCGCTCACAAT
TCCACACAACATACGAGCCGGAAGCATAAAGTGTAAAGCCTGGGGTGCCTAATGAGTGAGCTAACTCACA
TTAATTGCGTTGCGCTCACTGCCCGCTTTCCACCGGTGGTCTCTAGAGGTACCCGTTACATAACTTACGG
TAAATGGCCCGCCTGGCTGACCGCCCAACGACCCCCGCCCATTGACGTCAATAGTAACGCCAATAGGGAC
TTTCCATTGACGTCAATGGGTGGAGTATTTACGGTAAACTGCCCACTTGGCAGTACATCAAGTGTATCAT
ATGCCAAGTACGCCCCCTATTGACGTCAATGACGGTAAATGGCCCGCCTGGCATTGTGCCCAGTACATGA
CCTTATGGGACTTTCCTACTTGGCAGTACATCTACGTATTAGTCATCGCTATTACCATGGTCGAGGTGAG
CCCCACGTTCTGCTTCACTCTCCCCATCTCCCCCCCCTCCCCACCCCCAATTTTGTATTTATTTATTTTT
TAATTATTTTGTGCAGCGATGGGGGCGGGGGGGGGGGGG
