>Addgene plasmid #63605 | pX330A_FokI-1x5 | addgene partial sequence | sequence record 113884 | hSpCas9-R1 5'-CGCTCGTGCTTCTTATCCTC-3'
AGCTGTCGTCCACCTTGGCCATCTCGTTGCTGAAGATCTCTTGCAGATAGCAGATCCGGTTCTTCCGTCT
GGTGTATCTTCTTCTGGCGGTTCTCTTCAGCCGGGTGGCCTCGGCTGTTTCGCCGCTGTCGAACAGCAGG
GCTCCGATCAGGTTCTTCTTGATGCTGTGCCGGTCGGTGTTGCCCAGCACCTTGAATTTCTTGCTGGGCA
CCTTGTACTCGTCGGTGATCACGGCCCAGCCCACAGAGTTGGTGCCGATGGCCAGGCCGATGCTGTACTT
CTTGTCGGATCCACCGCCACCGAAATTGATCTCGCCATTGTTAAACTTGCGTCTGACTTCTTCCAGTGTC
AGAGTTCCCGCTTTGATCATTTCTCCACCAATGAGCAGTTCCTCTACGGACAAAACCGCACCATTGCAGT
TCGTAATGTGATTCAACCGTGTGAGCTGGGCCTTATAGTTGCCTTTGAAATGCCCAGAGACAAACAAAAA
CTTAAACTCGGTCACTGATGAAGGATACACTTTCCACCACTCATTTGGATTGATGTGTTTGTTCCTGGTC
TGATTTTCTTCGACATAACGTTGCATCTCATCTGCCTGCCCGATGGGAAGATTGTACCCACCGCTGTAGG
CTTTCGTGTCGACGATCACTCCGTAATCAATCGGGCTCCCCACCGTATAGATTGCTCCGTCGGGTTTTCG
TGATCCACCGAGATGCTTCCCTCGGTATCCATAAACCTTCATAAAGAACTCCATTACCTTCATCTCA
